>Addgene plasmid #75079 | pMSCV-puro-PAX9 | addgene full sequence | sequence record 146310 | Addgene assembled sequence
TGAAAGACCCCACCTGTAGGTTTGGCAAGCTAGCTTAAGTAACGCCATTTTGCAAGGCATGGAAAATACA
TAACTGAGAATAGAGAAGTTCAGATCAAGGTTAGGAACAGAGAGACAGCAGAATATGGGCCAAACAGGAT
ATCTGTGGTAAGCAGTTCCTGCCCCGGCTCAGGGCCAAGAACAGATGGTCCCCAGATGCGGTCCCGCCCT
CAGCAGTTTCTAGAGAACCATCAGATGTTTCCAGGGTGCCCCAAGGACCTGAAATGACCCTGTGCCTTAT
TTGAACTAACCAATCAGTTCGCTTCTCGCTTCTGTTCGCGCGCTTCTGCTCCCCGAGCTCAATAAAAGAG
CCCACAACCCCTCACTCGGCGCGCCAGTCCTCCGATAGACTGCGTCGCCCGGGTACCCGTATTCCCAATA
AAGCCTCTTGCTGTTTGCATCCGAATCGTGGACTCGCTGATCCTTGGGAGGGTCTCCTCAGATTGATTGA
CTGCCCACCTCGGGGGTCTTTCATTTGGAGGTTCCACCGAGATTTGGAGACCCCTGCCCAGGGACCACCG
ACCCCCCCGCCGGGAGGTAAGCTGGCCAGCGGTCGTTTCGTGTCTGTCTCTGTCTTTGTGCGTGTTTGTG
CCGGCATCTAATGTTTGCGCCTGCGTCTGTACTAGTTAGCTAACTAGCTCTGTATCTGGCGGACCCGTGG
TGGAACTGACGAGTTCTGAACACCCGGCCGCAACCCTGGGAGACGTCCCAGGGACTTTGGGGGCCGTTTT
TGTGGCCCGACCTGAGGAAGGGAGTCGATGTGGAATCCGACCCCGTCAGGATATGTGGTTCTGGTAGGAG
ACGAGAACCTAAAACAGTTCCCGCCTCCGTCTGAATTTTTGCTTTCGGTTTGGAACCGAAGCCGCGCGTC
TTGTCTGCTGCAGCGCTGCAGCATCGTTCTGTGTTGTCTCTGTCTGACTGTGTTTCTGTATTTGTCTGAA
AATTAGGGCCAGACTGTTACCACTCCCTTAAGTTTGACCTTAGGTCACTGGAAAGATGTCGAGCGGATCG
CTCACAACCAGTCGGTAGATGTCAAGAAGAGACGTTGGGTTACCTTCTGCTCTGCAGAATGGCCAACCTT
TAACGTCGGATGGCCGCGAGACGGCACCTTTAACCGAGACCTCATCACCCAGGTTAAGATCAAGGTCTTT
TCACCTGGCCCGCATGGACACCCAGACCAGGTCCCCTACATCGTGACCTGGGAAGCCTTGGCTTTTGACC
CCCCTCCCTGGGTCAAGCCCTTTGTACACCCTAAGCCTCCGCCTCCTCTTCCTCCATCCGCCCCGTCTCT
CCCCCTTGAACCTCCTCGTTCGACCCCGCCTCGATCCTCCCTTTATCCAGCCCTCACTCCTTCTCTAGGC
GCCGGAATTAGATCTCTCGAGACCATGGAGCCAGCCTTCGGGGAGGTGAACCAGCTGGGAGGAGTGTTCG
TGAACGGGAGGCCGCTGCCCAACGCCATCCGGCTTCGCATCGTGGAACTGGCCCAACTGGGCATCCGACC
GTGTGACATCAGCCGCCAGCTACGGGTCTCGCACGGCTGCGTCAGCAAGATCCTGGCGCGATACAACGAG
ACGGGCTCGATCTTGCCAGGAGCCATCGGGGGCAGCAAGCCCCGGGTCACTACCCCCACCGTGGTGAAAC
ACATCCGGACCTACAAGCAGAGAGACCCCGGCATCTTCGCCTGGGAGATCCGGGACCGCCTGCTGGCGGA
CGGCGTGTGCGACAAGTACAATGTGCCCTCCGTGAGCTCCATCAGCCGCATTCTGCGCAACAAGATCGGC
AACTTGGCCCAGCAGGGTCATTACGACTCATACAAGCAGCACCAGCCGACGCCGCAGCCAGCGCTGCCCT
ACAACCACATCTACTCGTACCCCAGCCCTATCACGGCGGCGGCCGCCAAGGTGCCCACGCCACCCGGGGT
GCCTGCCATCCCCGGTTCGGTGGCCATGCCGCGCACCTGGCCCTCCTCGCACTCCGTCACCGACATCCTG
GGCATCCGCTCCATCACCGACCAAGTGAGCGACAGCTCCCCCTACCACAGCCCCAAGGTGGAGGAGTGGA
GCAGCCTGGGCCGCAACAACTTCCCCGCCGCCGCCCCGCATGCGGTGAACGGGTTGGAGAAGGGAGCCCT
GGAGCAGGAAGCCAAGTACGGTCAGGCACCAAATGGTCTCCCAGCTGTGGGCAGTTTTGTGTCAGCATCC
AGCATGGCTCCTTACCCTACCCCAGCCCAAGTGTCGCCTTACATGACCTACAGTGCTGCTCCTTCTGGTT
ATGTTGCTGGACATGGGTGGCAACATGCTGGGGGCACCTCATTGTCTCCCCACAACTGTGACATTCCGGC
ATCGCTGGCGTTCAAGGGAATGCAGGCAGCCAGAGAAGGTAGTCATTCTGTCACGGCTTCCGCGCTCTGA
CTCGAGGTTAACGAATTCTACCGGGTAGGGGAGGCGCTTTTCCCAAGGCAGTCTGGAGCATGCGCTTTAG
CAGCCCCGCTGGGCACTTGGCGCTACACAAGTGGCCTCTGGCCTCGCACACATTCCACATCCACCGGTAG
GCGCCAACCGGCTCCGTTCTTTGGTGGCCCCTTCGCGCCACCTTCTACTCCTCCCCTAGTCAGGAAGTTC
CCCCCCGCCCCGCAGCTCGCGTCGTGCAGGACGTGACAAATGGAAGTAGCACGTCTCACTAGTCTCGTGC
AGATGGACAGCACCGCTGAGCAATGGAAGCGGGTAGGCCTTTGGGGCAGCGGCCAATAGCAGCTTTGCTC
CTTCGCTTTCTGGGCTCAGAGGCTGGGAAGGGGTGGGTCCGGGGGCGGGCTCAGGGGCGGGCTCAGGGGC
GGGGCGGGCGCCCGAAGGTCCTCCGGAGGCCCGGCATTCTGCACGCTTCAAAAGCGCACGTCTGCCGCGC
TGTTCTCCTCTTCCTCATCTCCGGGCCTTTCGACCTGCAGCCCAAGCTTACCATGACCGAGTACAAGCCC
ACGGTGCGCCTCGCCACCCGCGACGACGTCCCCAGGGCCGTACGCACCCTCGCCGCCGCGTTCGCCGACT
ACCCCGCCACGCGCCACACCGTCGATCCGGACCGCCACATCGAGCGGGTCACCGAGCTGCAAGAACTCTT
CCTCACGCGCGTCGGGCTCGACATCGGCAAGGTGTGGGTCGCGGACGACGGCGCCGCGGTGGCGGTCTGG
ACCACGCCGGAGAGCGTCGAAGCGGGGGCGGTGTTCGCCGAGATCGGCCCGCGCATGGCCGAGTTGAGCG
GTTCCCGGCTGGCCGCGCAGCAACAGATGGAAGGCCTCCTGGCGCCGCACCGGCCCAAGGAGCCCGCGTG
GTTCCTGGCCACCGTCGGCGTCTCGCCCGACCACCAGGGCAAGGGTCTGGGCAGCGCCGTCGTGCTCCCC
GGAGTGGAGGCGGCCGAGCGCGCCGGGGTGCCCGCCTTCCTGGAGACCTCCGCGCCCCGCAACCTCCCCT
TCTACGAGCGGCTCGGCTTCACCGTCACCGCCGACGTCGAGGTGCCCGAAGGACCGCGCACCTGGTGCAT
GACCCGCAAGCCCGGTGCCTGACGCCCGCCCCACGACCCGCAGCGCCCGACCGAAAGGAGCGCACGACCC
CATGCATCGATAAAATAAAAGATTTTATTTAGTCTCCAGAAAAAGGGGGGAATGAAAGACCCCACCTGTA
GGTTTGGCAAGCTAGCTTAAGTAACGCCATTTTGCAAGGCATGGAAAATACATAACTGAGAATAGAGAAG
TTCAGATCAAGGTTAGGAACAGAGAGACAGCAGAATATGGGCCAAACAGGATATCTGTGGTAAGCAGTTC
CTGCCCCGGCTCAGGGCCAAGAACAGATGGTCCCCAGATGCGGTCCCGCCCTCAGCAGTTTCTAGAGAAC
CATCAGATGTTTCCAGGGTGCCCCAAGGACCTGAAATGACCCTGTGCCTTATTTGAACTAACCAATCAGT
TCGCTTCTCGCTTCTGTTCGCGCGCTTCTGCTCCCCGAGCTCAATAAAAGAGCCCACAACCCCTCACTCG
GCGCGCCAGTCCTCCGATAGACTGCGTCGCCCGGGTACCCGTGTATCCAATAAACCCTCTTGCAGTTGCA
TCCGACTTGTGGTCTCGCTGTTCCTTGGGAGGGTCTCCTCTGAGTGATTGACTACCCGTCAGCGGGGGTC
TTTCATGGGTAACAGTTTCTTGAAGTTGGAGAACAACATTCTGAGGGTAGGAGTCGAATATTAAGTAATC
CTGACTCAATTAGCCACTGTTTTGAATCCACATACTCCAATACTCCTGAAATAGTTCATTATGGACAGCG
CAGAAGAGCTGGGGAGAATTAATTCGTAATCATGGTCATAGCTGTTTCCTGTGTGAAATTGTTATCCGCT
CACAATTCCACACAACATACGAGCCGGAAGCATAAAGTGTAAAGCCTGGGGTGCCTAATGAGTGAGCTAA
CTCACATTAATTGCGTTGCGCTCACTGCCCGCTTTCCAGTCGGGAAACCTGTCGTGCCAGCTGCATTAAT
GAATCGGCCAACGCGCGGGGAGAGGCGGTTTGCGTATTGGGCGCTCTTCCGCTTCCTCGCTCACTGACTC
GCTGCGCTCGGTCGTTCGGCTGCGGCGAGCGGTATCAGCTCACTCAAAGGCGGTAATACGGTTATCCACA
GAATCAGGGGATAACGCAGGAAAGAACATGTGAGCAAAAGGCCAGCAAAAGGCCAGGAACCGTAAAAAGG
CCGCGTTGCTGGCGTTTTTCCATAGGCTCCGCCCCCCTGACGAGCATCACAAAAATCGACGCTCAAGTCA
GAGGTGGCGAAACCCGACAGGACTATAAAGATACCAGGCGTTTCCCCCTGGAAGCTCCCTCGTGCGCTCT
CCTGTTCCGACCCTGCCGCTTACCGGATACCTGTCCGCCTTTCTCCCTTCGGGAAGCGTGGCGCTTTCTC
ATAGCTCACGCTGTAGGTATCTCAGTTCGGTGTAGGTCGTTCGCTCCAAGCTGGGCTGTGTGCACGAACC
CCCCGTTCAGCCCGACCGCTGCGCCTTATCCGGTAACTATCGTCTTGAGTCCAACCCGGTAAGACACGAC
TTATCGCCACTGGCAGCAGCCACTGGTAACAGGATTAGCAGAGCGAGGTATGTAGGCGGTGCTACAGAGT
TCTTGAAGTGGTGGCCTAACTACGGCTACACTAGAAGGACAGTATTTGGTATCTGCGCTCTGCTGAAGCC
AGTTACCTTCGGAAAAAGAGTTGGTAGCTCTTGATCCGGCAAACAAACCACCGCTGGTAGCGGTGGTTTT
TTTGTTTGCAAGCAGCAGATTACGCGCAGAAAAAAAGGATCTCAAGAAGATCCTTTGATCTTTTCTACGG
GGTCTGACGCTCAGTGGAACGAAAACTCACGTTAAGGGATTTTGGTCATGAGATTATCAAAAAGGATCTT
CACCTAGATCCTTTTAAATTAAAAATGAAGTTTTAAATCAATCTAAAGTATATATGAGTAAACTTGGTCT
GACAGTTACCAATGCTTAATCAGTGAGGCACCTATCTCAGCGATCTGTCTATTTCGTTCATCCATAGTTG
CCTGACTCCCCGTCGTGTAGATAACTACGATACGGGAGGGCTTACCATCTGGCCCCAGTGCTGCAATGAT
ACCGCGAGACCCACGCTCACCGGCTCCAGATTTATCAGCAATAAACCAGCCAGCCGGAAGGGCCGAGCGC
AGAAGTGGTCCTGCAACTTTATCCGCCTCCATCCAGTCTATTAATTGTTGCCGGGAAGCTAGAGTAAGTA
GTTCGCCAGTTAATAGTTTGCGCAACGTTGTTGCCATTGCTACAGGCATCGTGGTGTCACGCTCGTCGTT
TGGTATGGCTTCATTCAGCTCCGGTTCCCAACGATCAAGGCGAGTTACATGATCCCCCATGTTGTGCAAA
AAAGCGGTTAGCTCCTTCGGTCCTCCGATCGTTGTCAGAAGTAAGTTGGCCGCAGTGTTATCACTCATGG
TTATGGCAGCACTGCATAATTCTCTTACTGTCATGCCATCCGTAAGATGCTTTTCTGTGACTGGTGAGTA
CTCAACCAAGTCATTCTGAGAATAGTGTATGCGGCGACCGAGTTGCTCTTGCCCGGCGTCAATACGGGAT
AATACCGCGCCACATAGCAGAACTTTAAAAGTGCTCATCATTGGAAAACGTTCTTCGGGGCGAAAACTCT
CAAGGATCTTACCGCTGTTGAGATCCAGTTCGATGTAACCCACTCGTGCACCCAACTGATCTTCAGCATC
TTTTACTTTCACCAGCGTTTCTGGGTGAGCAAAAACAGGAAGGCAAAATGCCGCAAAAAAGGGAATAAGG
GCGACACGGAAATGTTGAATACTCATACTCTTCCTTTTTCAATATTATTGAAGCATTTATCAGGGTTATT
GTCTCATGAGCGGATACATATTTGAATGTATTTAGAAAAATAAACAAATAGGGGTTCCGCGCACATTTCC
CCGAAAAGTGCCACCTGACGTCTAAGAAACCATTATTATCATGACATTAACCTATAAAAATAGGCGTATC
ACGAGGCCCTTTCGTCTCGCGCGTTTCGGTGATGACGGTGAAAACCTCTGACACATGCAGCTCCCGGAGA
CGGTCACAGCTTGTCTGTAAGCGGATGCCGGGAGCAGACAAGCCCGTCAGGGCGCGTCAGCGGGTGTTGG
CGGGTGTCGGGGCTGGCTTAACTATGCGGCATCAGAGCAGATTGTACTGAGAGTGCACCATATGCGGTGT
GAAATACCGCACAGATGCGTAAGGAGAAAATACCGCATCAGGCGCCATTCGCCATTCAGGCTGCGCAACT
GTTGGGAAGGGCGATCGGTGCGGGCCTCTTCGCTATTACGCCAGCTGGCGAAAGGGGGATGTGCTGCAAG
GCGATTAAGTTGGGTAACGCCAGGGTTTTCCCAGTCACGACGTTGTAAAACGACGGCGCAAGGAATGGTG
CATGCAAGGAGATGGCGCCCAACAGTCCCCCGGCCACGGGGCCTGCCACCATACCCACGCCGAAACAAGC
GCTCATGAGCCCGAAGTGGCGAGCCCGATCTTCCCCATCGGTGATGTCGGCGATATAGGCGCCAGCAACC
GCACCTGTGGCGCCGGTGATGCCGGCCACGATGCGTCCGGCGTAGAGGCGATTAGTCCAATTTGTTAAAG
ACAGGATATCAGTGGTCCAGGCTCTAGTTTTGACTCAACAATATCACCAGCTGAAGCCTATAGAGTACGA
GCCATAGATAAAATAAAAGATTTTATTTAGTCTCCAGAAAAAGGGGGGAA
Features (pLannotate 1.2.2; 19 found; start..end, strand, type, name):
    579..920     +  misc_feature   MESV Ψ: packaging signal of murine embryonic stem cell virus
    987..1403    +  CDS            gag (truncated): truncated Moloney murine leukemia virus (MMLV) gag gene lacking the start codon
   1425..2447    +  CDS            PAX9: PAX9_HUMAN - Experimental evidence at protein level: Swiss-Prot protein existence level 1. Transcription factor required for normal development of thymus, parathyroid glands, ultimobranchial bodies, teeth, skeletal elements of skull and larynx as well as distal limbs. From Homo sapiens (Human).
   2473..2972    +  promoter       PGK promoter: mouse phosphoglycerate kinase 1 promoter
   2993..3592    +  CDS            PuroR: puromycin N-acetyltransferase; pac from Streptomyces alboniger; confers resistance to puromycin
   3692..4206    +  LTR            3' LTR: 3' long terminal repeat from murine embryonic stem cell virus
   4399..4415    -  protein_bind   lac operator: The lac repressor binds to the lac operator to inhibit transcription in E. coli. This inhibition can be relieved by adding lactose or isopropyl-β-D-thiogalactopyranoside (IPTG). lac repressor encoded by lacI
   4423..4453    -  promoter       lac promoter: promoter for the E. coli lac operon
   4468..4489    -  protein_bind   CAP binding site: CAP binding activates transcription in the presence of cAMP. E. coli catabolite activator protein
   4502..4594    -  CDS            lacI (fragment): lac repressor; lacI; The lac repressor binds to the lac operator to inhibit transcription in E. coli. This inhibition can be relieved by adding lactose or isopropyl-β-D-thiogalactopyranoside (IPTG).
   4777..5365    -  rep_origin     ori: high-copy-number ColE1/pMB1/pBR322/pUC origin of replication
   5536..6396    -  CDS            AmpR: β-lactamase; bla; confers resistance to ampicillin, carbenicillin, and related antibiotics
   6397..6501    -  promoter       AmpR promoter: bla
   6596..6631    +  CDS            rop (fragment): Rop protein, which maintains plasmids at low copy number; rop
   6733..6832    +  misc_feature   bom (fragment): basis of mobility region from pBR322
   6838..6987    -  CDS            lacZα (fragment): LacZα fragment of β-galactosidase; lacZ fragment
   6987..7188    -  CDS            TcR (fragment): tetracycline efflux protein; tet; confers resistance to tetracycline
   7189..7287    +  CDS            env (fragment): murine leukemia virus gPr80 envelope polyprotein precursor; env; proteolytically cleaved into gp70SU and p15TM subunits
   7329..515     +  LTR            5' LTR (across the origin): 5' long terminal repeat from murine embryonic stem cell virus
