[The description below was written by a language model from this plasmid's Addgene catalogue record and pLannotate feature annotations shown in this document.]
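Description:
pMSCV-puro-PAX9 is a gammaretroviral expression vector built on the pMSCV-puro backbone, carrying the wild-type, full-length human PAX9 coding sequence (about 1 kb, without the native 3' UTR). PAX9 is a paired-box developmental transcription factor. The cDNA was inserted by restriction cloning with Xho I sites at both ends, both retained. In the 7.3 kb assembled sequence it lies in the sense orientation, just downstream of the viral leader.

The proviral region is framed by murine embryonic stem cell virus 5' and 3' LTRs. The 5' LTR acts as the promoter for the genomic transcript and hence for PAX9, since no separate promoter is annotated upstream of the insert. It is followed by the MESV Ψ packaging signal and a truncated MMLV gag segment lacking its start codon, which extends the packaging region and improves encapsidation of the RNA without producing Gag protein. Downstream of PAX9, an internal mouse PGK promoter drives puromycin N-acetyltransferase, so transduced or transfected mammalian cells can be selected with puromycin independently of LTR-driven expression. The vector encodes no functional gag, pol or env genes (only a short env remnant is annotated), so these must be supplied in trans by a packaging system to make replication-defective particles.

In bacteria the plasmid is maintained through a high-copy ColE1/pUC-type origin and an ampicillin resistance gene with its own promoter. The lac, lacZα, tetracycline resistance, rop and bom fragments annotated in the backbone are non-functional remnants of earlier cloning vectors. The construct is suited to stable PAX9 overexpression in mammalian cells, and the associated publication concerns cooperating, co-amplified developmental transcription factor genes in lung cancer.
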