Addgene plasmid #75079: pMSCV-puro-PAX9
Purpose: retroviral vector holding human PAX9 cDNA
Depositing lab: David Mu. Depositing organization: Cold Spring Harbor Laboratory. Publication: Oncogenic cooperation and coamplification of developmental transcription factor genes in lung cancer. Kendall J, Liu Q, Bakleh A, Krasnitz A, Nguyen KC, Lakshmi B, Gerald WL, Powers S, Mu D. Proc Natl Acad Sci U S A. 2007 Oct 16;104(42):16663-8. Epub 2007 Oct 9. 10.1073/pnas.0708286104 PubMed 17925434.
Backbone
  Vector backbone: pMSCV-puro
  Vector type: Mammalian Expression, Retroviral
  Selectable markers: Puromycin
Growth in bacteria
  Bacterial resistance: Ampicillin, 100 μg/mL
  Growth temperature: 37°C
  Growth strain: NEB Stable
  Copy number: Unknown
Gene/Insert
  Gene/Insert name: PAX9
  Species: H. sapiens (human)
  Insert size (bp): 1026
  Mutation: wild-type, full-length, without native 3' UTR
  Entrez Gene: PAX9 (a.k.a. STHAG3)
  Cloning method: Restriction Enzyme; 5′ cloning site Xho I (not destroyed); 3′ cloning site Xho I (not destroyed)
  Sequencing primers: 5′ CCCTTGAACCTCCTCGTTCGACC; 3′ GAGACGTGCTACTTCCATTTGTC
Terms and licenses: Academic/Nonprofit Terms; Industry Terms: Not Available to Industry
How to cite: pMSCV-puro-PAX9 was a gift from David Mu (Addgene plasmid # 75079 ; http://n2t.net/addgene:75079 ; RRID:Addgene_75079)
