>Addgene plasmid #75079 | pMSCV-puro-PAX9 | depositor partial sequence | sequence record 141979 | the human PAX9 cDNA held in the vector
ATGGAGCCAGCCTTCGGGGAGGTGAACCAGCTGGGAGGAGTGTTCGTGAACGGGAGGCCGCTGCCCAACG
CCATCCGGCTTCGCATCGTGGAACTGGCCCAACTGGGCATCCGACCGTGTGACATCAGCCGCCAGCTACG
GGTCTCGCACGGCTGCGTCAGCAAGATCCTGGCGCGATACAACGAGACGGGCTCGATCTTGCCAGGAGCC
ATCGGGGGCAGCAAGCCCCGGGTCACTACCCCCACCGTGGTGAAACACATCCGGACCTACAAGCAGAGAG
ACCCCGGCATCTTCGCCTGGGAGATCCGGGACCGCCTGCTGGCGGACGGCGTGTGCGACAAGTACAATGT
GCCCTCCGTGAGCTCCATCAGCCGCATTCTGCGCAACAAGATCGGCAACTTGGCCCAGCAGGGTCATTAC
GACTCATACAAGCAGCACCAGCCGACGCCGCAGCCAGCGCTGCCCTACAACCACATCTACTCGTACCCCA
GCCCTATCACGGCGGCGGCCGCCAAGGTGCCCACGCCACCCGGGGTGCCTGCCATCCCCGGTTCGGTGGC
CATGCCGCGCACCTGGCCCTCCTCGCACTCCGTCACCGACATCCTGGGCATCCGCTCCATCACCGACCAA
GTGAGCGACAGCTCCCCCTACCACAGCCCCAAGGTGGAGGAGTGGAGCAGCCTGGGCCGCAACAACTTCC
CCGCCGCCGCCCCGCACGCGGTGAACGGGTTGGAGAAGGGAGCCCTGGAGCAGGAAGCCAAGTACGGTCA
GGCACCAAATGGTCTCCCAGCTGTGGGCAGTTTTGTGTCAGCATCCAGCATGGCTCCTTACCCTACCCCA
GCCCAAGTGTCGCCTTACATGACCTACAGTGCTGCTCCTTCTGGTTATGTTGCTGGACATGGGTGGCAAC
ATGCTGGGGGCACCTCATTGTCTCCCCACAACTGTGACATTCCGGCATCGCTGGCGTTCAAGGGAATGCA
GGCAGCCAGAGAAGGTAGTCATTCTGTCACGGCTTCCGCGCTCTGA
