>Addgene plasmid #75079 | pMSCV-puro-PAX9 | addgene partial sequence | sequence record 146090 | pLXSN5 5'-CCCTTGAACCTCCTCGTTCGACC-3'
CCCTCACTCCTTCTCTAGGCGCCGGANTTAGATCTCTCGAGACCATGGAGCCAGCCTTCGGGGAGGTGAA
CCAGCTGGGAGGAGTGTTCGTGAACGGGAGGCCGCTGCCCAACGCCATCCGGCTTCGCATCGTGGAACTG
GCCCAACTGGGCATCCGACCGTGTGACATCAGCCGCCAGCTACGGGTCTCGCACGGCTGCGTCAGCAAGA
TCCTGGCGCGATACAACGAGACGGGCTCGATCTTGCCAGGAGCCATCGGGGGCAGCAAGCCCCGGGTCAC
TACCCCCACCGTGGTGAAACACATCCGGACCTACAAGCAGAGAGACCCCGGCATCTTCGCCTGGGAGATC
CGGGACCGCCTGCTGGCGGACGGCGTGTGCGACAAGTACAATGTGCCCTCCGTGAGCTCCATCAGCCGCA
TTCTGCGCAACAAGATCGGCAACTTGGCCCAGCAGGGTCATTACGACTCATACAAGCAGCACCAGCCGAC
GCCGCAGCCAGCGCTGCCCTACAACCACATCTACTCGTACCCCAGCCCTATCACGGCGGCGGCCGCCAAG
GTGCCCACGCCACCCGGGGTGCCTGCCATCCCCGGTTCGGTGGCCATGCCGCGCACCTGGCCCTCCTCGC
ACTCCGTCACCGACATCCTGGGCATCCGCTCCATCACCGACCAAGTGAGCGACAGCTCCCCCTACCACAG
CCCCAAGGTGGAGGAGTGGAGCAGCCTGGGCCGCAACAACTTCCCCGCCGCCGCCCCGCATGCGGTGAAC
GGGTTGGAGAAGGGAGCCCTGGAGCAGGAAGCCAAGTACGGTCAGGCACCAAATGGTCTCCCAGCTGTGG
GCAGTTTTGTGTCAGCATCCAGCATGGCTCCTTACCCTACCCCAGCCCA
