>Addgene plasmid #75079 | pMSCV-puro-PAX9 | addgene partial sequence | sequence record 146091 | mPGK-F 5'-cattctgcacgcttcaaaag-3'
CTCATCTCCGGGCCTTTCGACCTGCAGCCCAAGCTTACCATGACCGAGTACAAGCCCACGGTGCGCCTCG
CCACCCGCGACGACGTCCCCAGGGCCGTACGCACCCTCGCCGCCGCGTTCGCCGACTACCCCGCCACGCG
CCACACCGTCGATCCGGACCGCCACATCGAGCGGGTCACCGAGCTGCAAGAACTCTTCCTCACGCGCGTC
GGGCTCGACATCGGCAAGGTGTGGGTCGCGGACGACGGCGCCGCGGTGGCGGTCTGGACCACGCCGGAGA
GCGTCGAAGCGGGGGCGGTGTTCGCCGAGATCGGCCCGCGCATGGCCGAGTTGAGCGGTTCCCGGCTGGC
CGCGCAGCAACAGATGGAAGGCCTCCTGGCGCCGCACCGGCCCAAGGAGCCCGCGTGGTTCCTGGCCACC
GTCGGCGTCTCGCCCGACCACCAGGGCAAGGGTCTGGGCAGCGCCGTCGTGCTCCCCGGAGTGGAGGCGG
CCGAGCGCGCCGGGGTGCCCGCCTTCCTGGAGACCTCCGCGCCCCGCAACCTCCCCTTCTACGAGCGGCT
CGGCTTCACCGTCACCGCCGACGTCGAGGTGCCCGAAGGACCGCGCACCTGGTGCATGACCCGCAAGCCC
GGTGCCTGACGCCCGCCCCACGACCCGCAGCGCCCGACCGAAAGGAGCGCACGACCCCATGCATCGATAA
AATAAAAGATTTTATTTAGTCTCCAGAAAAA
