>Addgene plasmid #75079 | pMSCV-puro-PAX9 | addgene partial sequence | sequence record 146311 | MSCV-rev 5'-CAGCGGGGCTGCTAAAGCGCATGC-3'
CCCTACCCGGTAGAATTCGTTAACCTCGAGTCAGAGCGCGGAAGCCGTGACAGAATGACTACCTTCTCTG
GCTGCCTGCATTCCCTTGAACGCCAGCGATGCCGGAATGTCACAGTTGTGGGGAGACAATGAGGTGCCCC
CAGCATGTTGCCACCCATGTCCAGCAACATAACCAGAAGGAGCAGCACTGTAGGTCATGTAAGGCGACAC
TTGGGCTGGGGTAGGGTAAGGAGCCATGCTGGATGCTGACACAAAACTGCCCACAGCTGGGAGACCATTT
GGTGCCTGACCGTACTTGGCTTCCTGCTCCAGGGCTCCCTTCTCCAACCCGTTCACCGCATGCGGGGCGG
CGGCGGGGAAGTTGTTGCGGCCCAGGCTGCTCCACTCCTCCACCTTGGGGCTGTGGTAGGGGGAGCTGTC
GCTCACTTGGTCGGTGATGGAGCGGATGCCCAGGATGTCGGTGACGGAGTGCGAGGAGGGCCAGGTGCGC
GGCATGGCCACCGAACCGGGGATGGCAGGCACCCCGGGTGGCGTGGGCACCTTGGCGGCCGCCGCCGTGA
TAGGGCTGGGGTACGAGTAGATGTGG
